Addgene plasmid #71232: Reb_67 aka PAS627
Purpose: Reb_1 with RebA(S88A)
Depositing lab: Pamela Silver. Depositing organization: Harvard Medical School. Publication: A Tunable Protein Piston That Breaks Membranes to Release Encapsulated Cargo. Polka JK, Silver PA. ACS Synth Biol. 2016 Feb 3. 10.1021/acssynbio.5b00237 PubMed 26814170.
Backbone
  Vector backbone: pETM11
  Vector type: Bacterial Expression
Growth in bacteria
  Bacterial resistance: Kanamycin, 50 μg/mL
  Growth temperature: 37°C
  Growth strain: DH5alpha
  Copy number: High Copy
Gene/Insert
  Gene/Insert name: Reb locus (alt names: R body; Refractile bodies)
  Insert size (bp): 1750
  Mutation: RebA(G53A, S88A)
  GenBank ID: NC_005915.1
  Tag / fusion protein: none
  Cloning method: Restriction Enzyme; 5′ cloning site XbaI (unknown if destroyed); 3′ cloning site NheI (unknown if destroyed)
  Sequencing primers: 5′ T7; 3′ T7term
Terms and licenses: Academic/Nonprofit Terms; Industry Terms: Not Available to Industry
Depositor comments: Please note that there are some discrepancies between Addgene's quality control sequences and the listed Genbank sequence [NC_005915.1]. The depositor noted that these discrepancies do NOT affect plasmid function.
How to cite: Reb_67 aka PAS627 was a gift from Pamela Silver (Addgene plasmid # 71232 ; http://n2t.net/addgene:71232 ; RRID:Addgene_71232)
