[The description below was written by a language model from this plasmid's Addgene catalogue record.]
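Description:
Reb_67 (also called PAS627) is a bacterial expression plasmid built on the pETM11 backbone, a pET-family vector. It is maintained under kanamycin selection and is recorded as high copy, with a standard cloning strain listed for propagation. The promoter is not named in the record, but the listed sequencing primers (T7 and T7 terminator) flank the insert, consistent with the T7 promoter/terminator expression arrangement typical of pET vectors, which requires a host supplying T7 RNA polymerase. No feature table is available, so the origin of replication and other backbone elements cannot be confirmed beyond what the backbone name implies.

The payload is the Reb locus, an insert of about 1.75 kb cloned between XbaI and NheI sites (whether these sites survived cloning is not recorded) and carrying no tag or fusion partner. The locus encodes the components of R bodies (refractile bodies), protein polymers that, according to the associated publication title, act as tunable pistons able to break membranes and release encapsulated cargo. This plasmid is described as a derivative of the parental construct Reb_1 carrying RebA(S88A). The mutation field lists both G53A and S88A in RebA, so the stated purpose and the mutation field differ, and the record does not explain the origin of G53A. The construct presumably serves to test how changes in RebA affect R body behaviour, although the specific phenotype of this variant is not stated. The depositor notes some discrepancies between quality-control sequencing and the referenced GenBank locus, reported not to affect plasmid function.
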