>Addgene plasmid #71232 | Reb_67 aka PAS627 | addgene partial sequence | sequence record 135558 | T7 5'-TAATACGACTCACTATAGGG-3'
GTACACACTTTAAATTAATTCAAAACAAGGAGCTCAAAATGGCGACTACTACTTCTACTGCTGATGTAGG
CAACACAACTGACATCGTAAATAGCCAAATTACTGATTCAGTAACACAAACTAACACAATGGTTCTTGGT
TCTACTCCAGCACAAATCATGACAAATTTAATGCAAATGAGCGCACAAGCTAATGCTTTAGCAATGCAAA
ATGCTGTTGTTGGTCAAAAACAAACAAATATGCTATCAGATGCAGCAACCACTCAAGGCTTATCTATTAT
GTATACGCTTTCAGCTGCTGCGGATGGTCAAGCAGTCAGTACTGTTGACAATTCAACTGACATGGCTGGA
CTGATTGATGCGCTTGGCGTTGATAAAGCATAAGTATTAAAAATAGATTATTTATAAAACACCGTAAGAT
AAAATCTTACGATTTAAAACCCAGACAAAGTAAGGAATAAAAAATGAGTAATGTAAATTCACAAATTACA
GATTCAGTAACACAAACAAACACTAAAATATTAGGTGAAATGCCTGCGTTTACCACTGGAAGCTTAATGC
AAATGGCAACACAAGCTGCTGGCTTATCTATACAAAACTCTGTAACCAATCAGCAACAATCTAATATGCT
TCATCAGGCATCAACCACTCAAGGTATGAGTATTCTATATTCTGTTGACACGGCAGCTAATGCTCAAGCC
ATTGGTTCAGTGAACCGTTCTAATGACACAAGCCGTTTAACTGATGCCCTTGCTGTTATTAAAGCCGCTA
AAAATGGTTAATGCTTATTTCGATATGCTAAAATAATGCCAATCAGATAAATTGGCTAAATTAAAGTATG
ATAAGCGAAATAAAATCATTTAAAGTAGATAAAAATCATCAGAGACGGTTAATTGTTCTCGTGGGGGAAG
AAAGCTGGGGTTAGGAAGTATACGTTGATTTGTATTATTGAGTTTCTCCTCAACGCATAACGTATTACTT
CCTGACCCAACGCTATCGTTTTCCTTATTTTATTTTTT
