>Addgene plasmid #71232 | Reb_67 aka PAS627 | addgene partial sequence | sequence record 135559 | T7term 5'-GCTAGTTATTGCTCAGCGG-3'
AGCAGCCGGATCTCAGTGGTGGTGGTGGTGGTGCTCGAGTTAGCCTCGTGGAAAGTTTTTCACTAAGTTT
TGTGTCATCTCATTAAATTTACTGAGATTAGCCACTTCAGCATCTCGATTACTGCTAATGGATTTCATGA
TTCCTTCCCATATTTTAATTTGAGGTTCGTTGTCGATTGCGGCAGCTTCAGCCATTTTTTGCATAGCAAG
TGCTAGCACCGTATTTGATGTTGTTTCAAAGCCAGAATGCATAGCCAGTTCATTTTGCACAGCGCTAGCG
GCAGCCATTGAAACAATATCATAAGCACCTTGAGAGGCGACATTATTTTTAGGATCCATCATCCGTTGAT
TGATATCTTCTGAGAAATGTTCTATATCCGCCATTTACAAGATTATCCCATCATTTTCATAATACGTTCA
CAGGCAACAGAAGTGACGGCTTGACCGATTTGATTTAACTGTTGAGAGCTTGATTGAGCATTTTGAATAG
CTAAATTAGCGGTTGAAGCAACGCCTTGATACAGCACACCCATTGCTTGAGCTGGTGCCATACCTATAAC
ATTCATCATATTTGAAGTGACAGAATCGGTCACTTGTGGATTCACATAAAGATTGGGTGTTATTGCATTA
TCTGCCATAGTTTGAAGCTCTAGTTAAAATGGATTGATATCAAAAAGCAAAATAAAAAAATAAAATAAGG
AAAACGATAGCGTTGGGTCAGGAAGTAATACGTTATGCGTTGAGGAGAAACTCAATAATACAAATCAACG
TATACTTCCTAACCCCAGCTTTCTTCCCCCACGAGAACAATTAACCGTCTCTGATGATTTTTATCTACTT
TAAATGATTTTATTTCGCTTATCATACTTTAATTTAGCCAATTTATCTGATTGGCATTATTTTAGCATAT
CGAAATAAGCATTAACCATTTTTAGCGGCTTTAATAACAGCAAGGGCATCAGTTAAACGGCTTGTGTCAT
TAGAACGGTT
