>Addgene plasmid #71232 | Reb_67 aka PAS627 | depositor partial sequence | sequence record 146039 | Reb insert
CCATTAGAGGGTGACTGGGATCTGGGGCGCTCTCCATTAGGGGACTCCGGCAGTAGGACGCAGCCCAGTA
GTAGGTTGAGGCCGTTGAGCACCGCCGCCGCAAGGAATGGTGCATGCAAGGAGATGGCGCCCAACAGTCC
CCCGGCCACGGGGCCTGCCACCATACCCACGCCGAAACAAGCGCTCATGAGCCCGAAGTGGCGAGCCCGA
TCTTCCCCATCGGTGATGTCGGCGATATAGGCGCCAGCAACCGCACCTGTGGCGCCGGTGATGCCGGCCA
CGATGCGTCCGGCGTAGAGGATCGAGATCTCGATCCCGCGAAATTAATACGACTCACTATAGGGGAATTG
TGAGCGGATAACAATTCCCCTCTAGAGAATCAGTACACACTTTAAATTAATTCAAAACAAGGAGCTCAAA
ATGGCGACTACTACTTCTACTGCTGATGTAGGCAACACAACTGACATCGTAAATAGCCAAATTACTGATT
CAGTAACACAAACTAACACAATGGTTCTTGGTTCTACTCCAGCACAAATCATGACAAATTTAATGCAAAT
GAGCGCACAAGCTAATGCTTTAGCAATGCAAAATGCTGTTGTTGGTCAAAAACAAACAAATATGCTATCA
GATGCAGCAACCACTCAAGGCTTATCTATTATGTATACGCTTTCAGCTGCTTCAGATGGTCAAGCAGTCA
GTACTGTTGACAATTCAACTGACATGGCTGGACTGATTGATGCGCTTGGCGTTGATAAAGCATAAGTATT
AAAAATAGATTATTTATAAAACACCGTAAGATAAAATCTTACGATTTAAAACCCAGACAAAGTAAGGAAT
AAAAAATGAGTAATGTAAATTCACAAATTACAGATTCAGTAACACAAACAAACACTAAAATATTAGGTGA
AATGCCTGCGTTTACCACTGGAAGCTTAATGCAAATGGCAACACAAGCTGCTGGCTTATCTATACAAAAC
TCTGTAACCAATCAGCAACAATCTAATATGCTTCATCAGGCATCAACCACTCAAGGTATGAGTATTCTAT
ATTCTGTTGACACGGCAGCTAATGCTCAAGCCATTGGTTCAGTGAACCGTTCTAATGACACAAGCCGTTT
AACTGATGCCCTTGCTGTTATTAAAGCCGCTAAAAATGGTTAATGCTTATTTCGATATGCTAAAATAATG
CCAATCAGATAAATTGGCTAAATTAAAGTATGATAAGCGAAATAAAATCATTTAAAGTAGATAAAAATCA
TCAGAGACGGTTAATTGTTCTCGTGGGGGAAGAAAGCTGGGGTTAGGAAGTATACGTTGATTTGTATTAT
TGAGTTTCTCCTCAACGCATAACGTATTACTTCCTGACCCAACGCTATCGTTTTCCTTATTTTATTTTTT
TATTTTGCTTTTTGATATCAATCCATTTTAACTAGAGCTTCAAACTATGGCAGATAATGCAATAACACCC
AATCTTTATGTGAATCCACAAGTGACCGATTCTGTCACTTCAAATATGATGAATGTTATAGGTATGGCAC
CAGCTCAAGCAATGGGTGTGCTGTATCAAGGCGTTGCTTCAACCGCTAATTTAGCTATTCAAAATGCTCA
ATCAAGCTCTCAACAGTTAAATCAAATCGGTCAAGCCGTCACTTCTGTTGCCTGTGAACGTATTATGAAA
ATGATGGGATAATCTTGTAAATGGCGGATATAGAACATTTCTCAGAAGATATCAATCAACGGATGATGGA
TCCTAAAAATAATGTCGCCTCTCAAGGTGCTTATGATATTGTTTCAATGGCTGCCGCTAGCGCTGTGCAA
AATGAACTGGCTATGCATTCTGGCTTTGAAACAACATCAAATACGGTGCTAGCACTTGCTATGCAAAAAA
TGGCTGAAGCTGCCGCAATCGACAACGAACCTCAAATTAAAATATGGGAAGGAATCATGAAATCCATTAG
CAGTAATCGAGATGCTGAAGTGGCTAATCTCAGTAAATTTAATGAGATGACACAAAACTTAGTGAAAAAC
TTTCCACGAGGCTAACTCGAGCACCACCACCACCACCACTGAGATCCGGCTGCTAACAAAGCCCGAAAGG
AAGCTGAGTTGGCTGCTGCCACCGCTGAGCAATAACTAGCATAACCCCTTGGGGCCTCTAAACGGGTCTT
GAGGGGTTTTTTGCTGAAAGGAGGAACTATATCCGGATTGGCGAATGGG
[124 nt withheld, positions 2220-2343]
C
[91 nt withheld, positions 2345-2435]
A
[49 nt withheld, positions 2437-2485]
CCTTTGACGTTGGAGTCCACGTTCTTT
[37 nt withheld, positions 2513-2549]
ACCCTATCTCGGTCTATTCTTTTGATTTATAAGGGATTTTGCCGATTTCGGCCTATTGGTTAAAAAATGA
GCTGATTTAACAAAAATTTAACGCGAATTTTAAACAAAATATTAACGCTTACAATTTAGGTGGCACTTTT
CGGGGAAAATGTGCGCGGAACCCCTATTTGTTTATTTTTTTCTAAAATACATTCAAAATATGTATCCGCT
CATGAATTAATTTCTTAGAAAAAACTCATCGAGCAATCAAAATGAAAACTGCAATTTTATTCATATCAGG
ATTATCAATACCCATATTTTTTGAAAAAAGCCGTTTCTGTAATGAAGGAGAAAACTCACCGAGGCAGTTC
CATAGGATGGGCAGATCCTGGTATCGGTCTGGCGATTCCCGACTCGTCCAACATCAATACAACTATTAAT
TTCCCCCTCGTCAAAATAAAGGGTATCAGTGAAAATCACCATGAGTGACGACTGAATCCGGTGAAAATGG
CAAAAGTTTTATGCATTTCTTTTTCCAGACTTGGTCACCAGGCCCGGCACATA
